>Addgene plasmid #136628 | pET51b(+)_ALFA-tag-SNAP | addgene full sequence | sequence record 270723 | Addgene NGS Result
TAATACGACTCACTATAGGGGAATTGTGAGCGGATAACAATTCCCCTCTAGAAATAATTTTGTTTAACTT
TAAGAAGGAGATATACCATGGCAAGCTGGAGCCACCCGCAGTTCGAAAAGGGTGCAGATGACGACGACAA
GGTACCGCATCCGAGCCGCCTGGAAGAAGAACTGCGCCGCCGCCTGACCGAACCGAGCGGCATGGATAAA
GACTGCGAAATGAAACGCACTACCCTGGACAGCCCGCTGGGTAAACTGGAACTGAGCGGTTGCGAGCAGG
GCCTGCACGAAATCATTTTCCTGGGCAAAGGTACGAGCGCTGCGGATGCGGTCGAAGTACCGGCTCCGGC
TGCGGTTCTGGGTGGCCCGGAGCCGCTGATGCAGGCTACCGCATGGCTGAACGCATATTTTCACCAGCCA
GAGGCGATTGAAGAGTTCCCTGTACCGGCCCTGCATCACCCGGTATTTCAGCAGGAATCCTTTACCCGTC
AGGTACTGTGGAAACTGCTGAAAGTAGTGAAATTCGGCGAGGTGATCTCCTATTCCCATCTGGCGGCGCT
GGCTGGCAACCCAGCGGCAACTGCGGCGGTGAAAACCGCTCTGTCTGGTAATCCGGTGCCAATTCTGATC
CCGTGCCACCGTGTGGTTCAGGGCGACCTGGACGTAGGTGGCTACGAAGGCGGCCTGGCTGTGAAAGAAT
GGCTGCTGGCGCACGAAGGTCACCGTCTGGGTAAACCAGGCCTGGGCGGTGCTCCGGGCTTCTCCTCAAT
TTCCGCTCATCACCACCATCATCACCATCACCACCACTAATTAACCTAGGCTGCTGCCACCGCTGAGCAA
TAACTAGCATAACCCCTTGGGGCCTCTAAACGGGTCTTGAGGGGTTTTTTGCTGAAAGGAGGAACTATAT
CCGGATTGGCGAATGGG
[124 nt withheld, positions 928-1051]
C
[91 nt withheld, positions 1053-1143]
A
[49 nt withheld, positions 1145-1193]
CCTTTGACGTTGGAGTCCACGTTCTTT
[37 nt withheld, positions 1221-1257]
ACCCTATCTCGGTCTATTCTTTTGATTTATAAGGGATTTTGCCGATTTCGGCCTATTGGTTAAAAAATGA
GCTGATTTAACAAAAATTTAACGCGAATTTTAACAAAATATTAACGTTTACAATTTCTGGCGGCACGATG
GCATGAGATTATCAAAAAGGATCTTCACCTAGATCCTTTTAAATTAAAAATGAAGTTTTAAATCAATCTA
AAGTATATATGAGTAAACTTGGTCTGACAGTTACCAATGCTTAATCAGTGAGGCACCTATCTCAGCGATC
TGTCTATTTCGTTCATCCATAGTTGCCTGACTCCCCGTCGTGTAGATAACTACGATACGGGAGGGCTTAC
CATCTGGCCCCAGTGCTGCAATGATACCGCGAGACCCACGCTCACCGGCTCCAGATTTATCAGCAATAAA
CCAGCCAGCCGGAAGGGCCGAGCGCAGAAGTGGTCCTGCAACTTTATCCGCCTCCATCCAGTCTATTAAT
TGTTGCCGGGAAGCTAGAGTAAGTAGTTCGCCAGTTAATAGTTTGCGCAACGTTGTTGCCATTGCTACAG
GCATCGTGGTGTCACGCTCGTCGTTTGGTATGGCTTCATTCAGCTCCGGTTCCCAACGATCAAGGCGAGT
TACATGATCCCCCATGTTGTGCAAAAAAGCGGTTAGCTCCTTCGGTCCTCCGATCGTTGTCAGAAGTAAG
TTGGCCGCAGTGTTATCACTCATGGTTATGGCAGCACTGCATAATTCTCTTACTGTCATGCCATCCGTAA
GATGCTTTTCTGTGACTGGTGAGTACTCAACCAAGTCATTCTGAGAATAGTGTATGCGGCGACCGAGTTG
CTCTTGCCCGGCGTCAATACGGGATAATACCGCGCCACATAGCAGAACTTTAAAAGTGCTCATCATTGGA
AAACGTTCTTCGGGGCGAAAACTCTCAAGGATCTTACCGCTGTTGAGATCCAGTTCGATGTAACCCACTC
GTGCACCCAACTGATCTTCAGCATCTTTTACTTTCACCAGCGTTTCTGGGTGAGCAAAAACAGGAAGGCA
AAATGCCGCAAAAAAGGGAATAAGGGCGACACGGAAATGTTGAATACTCATACTCTTCCTTTTTCAATCA
TGATTGAAGCATTTATCAGGGTTATTGTCTCATGAGCGGATACATATTTGAATGTATTTAGAAAAATAAA
CAAATAGGTCATGACCAAAATCCCTTAACGTGAGTTTTCGTTCCACTGAGCGTCAGACCCCGTAGAAAAG
ATCAAAGGATCTTCTTGAGATCCTTTTTTTCTGCGCGTAATCTGCTGCTTGCAAACAAAAAAACCACCGC
TACCAGCGGTGGTTTGTTTGCCGGATCAAGAGCTACCAACTCTTTTTCCGAAGGTAACTGGCTTCAGCAG
AGCGCAGATACCAAATACTGTCCTTCTAGTGTAGCCGTAGTTAGGCCACCACTTCAAGAACTCTGTAGCA
CCGCCTACATACCTCGCTCTGCTAATCCTGTTACCAGTGGCTGCTGCCAGTGGCGATAAGTCGTGTCTTA
CCGGGTTGGACTCAAGACGATAGTTACCGGATAAGGCGCAGCGGTCGGGCTGAACGGGGGGTTCGTGCAC
ACAGCCCAGCTTGGAGCGAACGACCTACACCGAACTGAGATACCTACAGCGTGAGCTATGAGAAAGCGCC
ACGCTTCCCGAAGGGAGAAAGGCGGACAGGTATCCGGTAAGCGGCAGGGTCGGAACAGGAGAGCGCACGA
GGGAGCTTCCAGGGGGAAACGCCTGGTATCTTTATAGTCCTGTCGGGTTTCGCCACCTCTGACTTGAGCG
TCGATTTTTGTGATGCTCGTCAGGGGGGCGGAGCCTATGGAAAAACGCCAGCAACGCGGCCTTTTTACGG
TTCCTGGCCTTTTGCTGGCCTTTTGCTCACATGTTCTTTCCTGCGTTATCCCCTGATTCTGTGGATAACC
GTATTACCGCCTTTGAGTGAGCTGATACCGCTCGCCGCAGCCGAACGACCGAGCGCAGCGAGTCAGTGAG
CGAGGAAGCGGAAGAGCGCCTGATGCGGTATTTTCTCCTTACGCATCTGTGCGGTATTTCACACCGCAAT
GGTGCACTCTCAGTACAATCTGCTCTGATGCCGCATAGTTAAGCCAGTATACACTCCGCTATCGCTACGT
GACTGGGTCATGGCTGCGCCCCGACACCCGCCAACACCCGCTGACGCGCCCTGACGGGCTTGTCTGCTCC
CGGCATCCGCTTACAGACAAGCTGTGACCGTCTCCGGGAGCTGCATGTGTCAGAGGTTTTCACCGTCATC
ACCGAAACGCGCGAGGCAGCTGCGGTAAAGCTCATCAGCGTGGTCGTGAAGCGATTCACAGATGTCTGCC
TGTTCATCCGCGTCCAGCTCGTTGAGTTTCTCCAGAAGCGTTAATGTCTGGCTTCTGATAAAGCGGGCCA
TGTTAAGGGCGGTTTTTTCCTGTTTGGTCACTGATGCCTCCGTGTAAGGGGGATTTCTGTTCATGGGGGT
AATGATACCGATGAAACGAGAGAGGATGCTCACGATACGGGTTACTGATGATGAACATGCCCGGTTACTG
GAACGTTGTGAGGGTAAACAACTGGCGGTATGGATGCGGCGGGACCAGAGAAAAATCACTCAGGGTCAAT
GCCAGCGCTTCGTTAATACAGATGTAGGTGTTCCACAGGGTAGCCAGCAGCATCCTGCGATGCAGATCCG
GAACATAATGGTGCAGGGCGCTGACTTCCGCGTTTCCAGACTTTACGAAACACGGAAACCGAAGACCATT
CATGTTGTTGCTCAGGTCGCAGACGTTTTGCAGCAGCAGTCGCTTCACGTTCGCTCGCGTATCGGTGATT
CATTCTGCTAACCAGTAAGGCAACCCCGCCAGCCTAGCCGGGTCCTCAACGACAGGAGCACGATCATGCT
AGTCATGCCCCGCGCCCACCGGAAGGAGCTGACTGGGTTGAAGGCTCTCAAGGGCATCGGTCGAGATCCC
GGTGCCTAATGAGTGAGCTAACTTACATTAATTGCGTTGCGCTCACTGCCCGCTTTCCAGTCGGGAAACC
TGTCGTGCCAGCTGCATTAATGAATCGGCCAACGCGCGGGGAGAGGCGGTTTGCGTATTGGGCGCCAGGG
TGGTTTTTCTTTTCACCAGTGAGACGGGCAACAGCTGATTGCCCTTCACCGCCTGGCCCTGAGAGAGTTG
CAGCAAGCGGTCCACGCTGGTTTGCCCCAGCAGGCGAAAATCCTGTTTGATGGTGGTTAACGGCGGGATA
TAACATGAGCTGTCTTCGGTATCGTCGTATCCCACTACCGAGATGTCCGCACCAACGCGCAGCCCGGACT
CGGTAATGGCGCGCATTGCGCCCAGCGCCATCTGATCGTTGGCAACCAGCATCGCAGTGGGAACGATGCC
CTCATTCAGCATTTGCATGGTTTGTTGAAAACCGGACATGGCACTCCAGTCGCCTTCCCGTTCCGCTATC
GGCTGAATTTGATTGCGAGTGAGATATTTATGCCAGCCAGCCAGACGCAGACGCGCCGAGACAGAACTTA
ATGGGCCCGCTAACAGCGCGATTTGCTGGTGACCCAATGCGACCAGATGCTCCACGCCCAGTCGCGTACC
GTCTTCATGGGAGAAAATAATACTGTTGATGGGTGTCTGGTCAGAGACATCAAGAAATAACGCCGGAACA
TTAGTGCAGGCAGCTTCCACAGCAATGGCATCCTGGTCATCCAGCGGATAGTTAATGATCAGCCCACTGA
CGCGTTGCGCGAGAAGATTGTGCACCGCCGCTTTACAGGCTTCGACGCCGCTTCGTTCTACCATCGACAC
CACCACGCTGGCACCCAGTTGATCGGCGCGAGATTTAATCGCCGCGACAATTTGCGACGGCGCGTGCAGG
GCCAGACTGGAGGTGGCAACGCCAATCAGCAACGACTGTTTGCCCGCCAGTTGTTGTGCCACGCGGTTGG
GAATGTAATTCAGCTCCGCCATCGCCGCTTCCACTTTTTCCCGCGTTTTCGCAGAAACGTGGCTGGCCTG
GTTCACCACGCGGGAAACGGTCTGATAAGAGACACCGGCATACTCTGCGACATCGTATAACGTTACTGGT
TTCACATTCACCACCCTGAATTGACTCTCTTCCGGGCGCTATCATGCCATACCGCGAAAGGTTTTGCGCC
ATTCGATGGTGTCCGGGATCTCGACGCTCTCCCTTATGCGACTCCTGCATTAGGAAGCAGCCCAGTAGTA
GGTTGAGGCCGTTGAGCACCGCCGCCGCAAGGAATGGTGCATGCAAGGAGATGGCGCCCAACAGTCCCCC
GGCCACGGGGCCTGCCACCATACCCACGCCGAAACAAGCGCTCATGAGCCCGAAGTGGCGAGCCCGATCT
TCCCCATCGGTGATGTCGGCGATATAGGCGCCAGCAACCGCACCTGTGGCGCCGGTGATGCCGGCCACGA
TGCGTCCGGCGTAGAGGATCGAGATCGATCTCGATCCCGCGAAAT
Features (pLannotate 1.2.2; 19 found; start..end, strand, type, name):
      1..19      +  promoter       T7 promoter: promoter for bacteriophage T7 RNA polymerase
     20..44      +  protein_bind   lac operator: The lac repressor binds to the lac operator to inhibit transcription in E. coli. This inhibition can be relieved by adding lactose or isopropyl-β-D-thiogalactopyranoside (IPTG). lac repressor encoded by lacI
     59..81      +  RBS            RBS: efficient ribosome binding site from bacteriophage T7 gene 10 (Olins and Rangwala, 1989)
     97..120     +  CDS            Strep-Tag II: peptide that binds Strep-Tactin®, an engineered form of streptavidin
    202..765     +  CDS            MGMT (fragment): MGMT_HUMAN - Experimental evidence at protein level: Swiss-Prot protein existence level 1. Involved in the cellular defense against the biological effects of O6-methylguanine (O6-MeG) and O4-methylthymine (O4-MeT) in DNA. Repairs the methylated nucleobase in DNA by stoichiometrically transferring the methyl group to a cysteine residue in the enzyme. This is a suicide reaction: the enzyme is irreversibly inactivated. From Homo sapiens (Human).
    819..836     +  CDS            SET1 (fragment): solubility-enhancement tag derived from T7 phage gene 10B
    844..891     +  terminator     T7 terminator: transcription terminator for bacteriophage T7 RNA polymerase
    928..1383    +  rep_origin     f1 ori (sequence partly withheld): f1 bacteriophage origin of replication; arrow indicates direction of (+) strand synthesis
   1498..2358    -  CDS            AmpR: β-lactamase; bla; confers resistance to ampicillin, carbenicillin, and related antibiotics
   2359..2451    -  promoter       AmpR promoter: bla
   2532..3120    +  rep_origin     ori: high-copy-number ColE1/pMB1/pBR322/pUC origin of replication
   3306..3445    -  misc_feature   bom: basis of mobility region from pBR322
   3547..3738    -  CDS            rop: Rop protein, which maintains plasmids at low copy number; rop
   3755..4135    +  CDS            YPB1_ECOLX: Protein predicted: Swiss-Prot protein existence level 4. From Escherichia coli.
   4197..4261    -  CDS            TcR (fragment): tetracycline efflux protein; tet; confers resistance to tetracycline
   4276..4297    -  protein_bind   CAP binding site: CAP binding activates transcription in the presence of cAMP. E. coli catabolite activator protein
   4310..5392    -  CDS            lacI: lac repressor; lacI; The lac repressor binds to the lac operator to inhibit transcription in E. coli. This inhibition can be relieved by adding lactose or isopropyl-β-D-thiogalactopyranoside (IPTG).
   5393..5470    -  promoter       lacI promoter: lacI
   5478..5757    -  CDS            TcR (fragment): tetracycline efflux protein; tet; confers resistance to tetracycline
