[The description below was written by a language model from this plasmid's Addgene catalogue record and pLannotate feature annotations shown in this document.]
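Description:
pET51b(+)_ALFA-tag-SNAP is a bacterial expression plasmid of about 5.8 kb built on the Novagen pET51b(+) backbone by Gibson cloning, intended for producing the ALFA-tag peptide fused to SNAP-tag in E. coli. It is selected with ampicillin through the β-lactamase gene. It replicates from a ColE1/pBR322-type origin accompanied by the rop gene and the bom region, which fits the low copy number given in the record. An f1 origin is also present. Short tetracycline-resistance fragments are annotated as well; these are non-functional remnants of the pBR322 lineage.

Expression is driven by a T7 promoter followed directly by a lac operator and the strong phage T7 gene 10 ribosome binding site. A plasmid-borne lacI gene supplies repressor, so transcription needs a host that provides T7 RNA polymerase and is induced with IPTG. The open reading frame begins with an N-terminal Strep-tag II. It continues into a region annotated as a fragment of human MGMT, the O6-alkylguanine-DNA alkyltransferase from which SNAP-tag was engineered, and this corresponds to the self-labelling SNAP domain. The ALFA-tag is not annotated separately; it may lie in the unannotated stretch between the Strep-tag and the SNAP sequence, but the table does not confirm this. The record lists a C-terminal 10×His tag, which is also not called in the table, and a T7 terminator closes the unit. The two tags would allow tandem affinity purification.

The catalogue's insert name field reads "EGFP-NbALFA", which conflicts with the plasmid name, the stated purpose and the sequence annotation and appears to be an entry error. The plasmid comes from work on chemogenetic control of nanobodies, but the record does not state how the fusion protein was used there.
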