Addgene plasmid #136628: pET51b(+)_ALFA-tag-SNAP
Purpose: Plasmid encoding the bacterial expression of ALFA-tag asa SNAP-tag fusion
Depositing lab: Kai Johnsson. Depositing organization: Max Planck Institute for Medical Research. Publication: Chemogenetic Control of Nanobodies. Farrants H, Tarnawski M, Muller TG, Otsuka S, Hiblot J, Koch B, Kueblbeck M, Krausslich HG, Ellenberg J, Johnsson K. Nat Methods. 2020 Feb 17. pii: 10.1038/s41592-020-0746-7. doi: 10.1038/s41592-020-0746-7. PubMed 32066961.
Backbone
  Vector backbone: pET51-b(+)
  Backbone manufacturer: Novagen
  Total vector size (bp): 5785
  Vector type: Bacterial Expression
Growth in bacteria
  Bacterial resistance: Ampicillin, 100 μg/mL
  Growth temperature: 37°C
  Growth strain: DH5alpha
  Copy number: Low Copy
Gene/Insert
  Gene/Insert name: EGFP-NbALFA
  Species: Synthetic
  Insert size (bp): 723
  Promoter: T7
  Tag / fusion protein: Strep (N terminal on insert); Hisx10 (C terminal on insert)
  Cloning method: Gibson Cloning
  Sequencing primers: 5′ T7; 3′ RP
Terms and licenses: Academic/Nonprofit Terms; Industry Terms: Not Available to Industry
How to cite: pET51b(+)_ALFA-tag-SNAP was a gift from Kai Johnsson (Addgene plasmid # 136628 ; http://n2t.net/addgene:136628 ; RRID:Addgene_136628)
